Addgene plasmid #178261: pLKO_HA.HSV.VSVg_mCherry-NLS
Purpose: Nuclear Protein Barcode (nPC) for vector/cell tracking. Contains U6 trRNA cassette for sgRNA cloning. Enables spatial detection of CRISPR screens.
Depositing lab: Brian Brown. Depositing organization: Icahn School of Medicine at Mount Sinai. Publication: Spatial CRISPR genomics identifies regulators of the tumor microenvironment. Dhainaut M, Rose SA, Akturk G, Wroblewska A, Nielsen SR, Park ES, Buckup M, Roudko V, Pia L, Sweeney R, Le Berichel J, Wilk CM, Bektesevic A, Lee BH, Bhardwaj N, Rahman AH, Baccarini A, Gnjatic S, Pe'er D, Merad M, Brown BD. Cell. 2022 Mar 10. pii: S0092-8674(22)00195-7. doi: 10.1016/j.cell.2022.02.015. PubMed 35290801.
Backbone
  Vector backbone: pLKO
  Backbone size w/o insert (bp): 9000
  Vector type: Lentiviral
Growth in bacteria
  Bacterial resistance: Ampicillin, 100 μg/mL
  Growth temperature: 37°C
  Growth strain: NEB Stable
  Copy number: High Copy
Gene/Insert
  Gene/Insert name: nPC Tagged mCherry-NLS
  Species: H. sapiens (human)
  Insert size (bp): 1000
  Promoter: eF1a
  Tag / fusion protein: HA.HSV.VSVg (N terminal on insert); Nuclear Localization Signal (C terminal on insert)
  Cloning method: Restriction Enzyme; 5′ cloning site unknown (unknown if destroyed)
  Sequencing primers: 5′ cctttttgagtttggatcttggttcat
Terms and licenses: Academic/Nonprofit Terms; Industry Terms: Not Available to Industry
Depositor comments: Please visit https://www.biorxiv.org/content/10.1101/2021.07.13.451021v1 for bioRxiv preprint.
How to cite: pLKO_HA.HSV.VSVg_mCherry-NLS was a gift from Brian Brown (Addgene plasmid # 178261 ; http://n2t.net/addgene:178261 ; RRID:Addgene_178261)
