[The description below was written by a language model from this plasmid's Addgene catalogue record and pLannotate feature annotations shown in this document.]
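Description:
pLKO_HA.HSV.VSVg_mCherry-NLS is a lentiviral transfer plasmid on a pLKO backbone that combines an sgRNA expression cassette with a nuclear "protein barcode" reporter, so that CRISPR-perturbed cells can be identified by imaging. It is propagated in E. coli through a high-copy ColE1/pUC-type origin with ampicillin selection (AmpR). The backbone also carries an f1 origin, an SV40 origin and remnants of lac/lacZα cloning sequences. The viral portion has a third-generation layout. An RSV promoter drives a truncated HIV-1 5′ LTR, followed by the Ψ packaging signal with a gag fragment, the RRE for Rev-dependent export of the genomic RNA, and a cPPT/CTS. A WPRE sits upstream of the truncated 3′ LTR and an SV40 polyadenylation signal. No mammalian drug-selection marker is annotated, so transduced cells would be followed by the fluorescent reporter.

Two expression units lie between the LTRs. A human U6 (Pol III) promoter sits just upstream of the S. pyogenes Cas9 guide RNA scaffold, leaving a short gap where a user-chosen spacer is cloned. Cas9 itself is not encoded and must be supplied separately. Downstream, the EF-1α promoter drives mCherry carrying an N-terminal combination of three epitopes (HA, HSV and VSVg) and a C-terminal nuclear localization signal. The feature table annotates only the HA tag and mCherry, so the HSV and VSVg tags and the NLS are known from the catalogue entry. The specific epitope combination acts as an antibody-detectable code concentrated in the nucleus. This allows vector or cell tracking and, when different tag combinations are paired with different guides, spatial readout of pooled CRISPR screens in tissue.
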