Features (pLannotate 1.2.2; 30 found; start..end, strand, type, name):
     97..118     +  protein_bind   CAP binding site: CAP binding activates transcription in the presence of cAMP. E. coli catabolite activator protein
    133..163     +  promoter       lac promoter: promoter for the E. coli lac operon
    171..187     +  protein_bind   lac operator: The lac repressor binds to the lac operator to inhibit transcription in E. coli. This inhibition can be relieved by adding lactose or isopropyl-β-D-thiogalactopyranoside (IPTG). lac repressor encoded by lacI
    232..250     +  promoter       T3 promoter: promoter for bacteriophage T3 RNA polymerase
    278..504     +  promoter       RSV promoter: Rous sarcoma virus enhancer/promoter
    505..685     +  LTR            5' LTR (truncated): truncated 5' long terminal repeat (LTR) from HIV-1
    732..857     +  misc_feature   HIV-1 Ψ: packaging signal of human immunodeficiency virus type 1
    841..1204    +  CDS            HIV-1 gag (fragment): gag protein from human immunodeficiency virus 1; gag
   1350..1583    +  misc_feature   RRE: The Rev response element (RRE) of HIV-1 allows for Rev-dependent mRNA export from the nucleus to the cytoplasm.
   1960..2060    +  CDS            Rev (fragment): human immunodeficiency virus 1 (HIV-1) Rev protein; rev; enhances nuclear export of unspliced and incompletely spliced viral mRNAs
   2110..2350    +  promoter       U6 promoter: RNA polymerase III promoter for human U6 snRNA
   2377..2452    +  misc_RNA       gRNA scaffold: guide RNA scaffold for the Streptococcus pyogenes CRISPR/Cas9 system
   2500..2617    +  misc_feature   cPPT/CTS: central polypurine tract and central termination sequence of HIV-1
   2684..2750    +  CDS            small t antigen (fragment): SV40 (simian virus 40) small t antigen
   2757..3935    +  promoter       EF-1α promoter: strong constitutive promoter for human elongation factor EF-1α
   3952..3977    +  misc_feature   MCS (fragment): multiple cloning site
   3996..4022    +  CDS            3xHA (fragment): three tandem HA epitope tags
   4134..4841    +  CDS            mCherry: mCherry is a basic (constitutively fluorescent) red fluorescent protein published in 2004, derived from Discosoma sp.. It is reported to be a very rapidly-maturing monomer with low acid sensitivity.
   4911..5499    +  misc_feature   WPRE: woodchuck hepatitis virus posttranscriptional regulatory element
   5504..5641    +  CDS            nef (fragment): NEF_HV1LA - Experimental evidence at protein level: Swiss-Prot protein existence level 1. Extracellular Nef protein targets CD4(+) T-lymphocytes for apoptosis by interacting with CXCR4 surface receptors. From Human immunodeficiency virus type 1 group M subtype B (isolate Lai) (HIV-1).
   5627..5807    +  LTR            5' LTR (truncated): truncated 5' long terminal repeat (LTR) from HIV-1
   5879..6000    +  polyA_signal   SV40 poly(A) signal: SV40 polyadenylation signal
   6040..6175    +  rep_origin     SV40 ori: SV40 origin of replication
   6196..6214    -  promoter       T7 promoter: promoter for bacteriophage T7 RNA polymerase
   6222..6377    +  CDS            lacZα (fragment): LacZα fragment of β-galactosidase; lacZ fragment
   6382..6810    +  rep_origin     f1 ori (sequence partly withheld): f1 bacteriophage origin of replication; arrow indicates direction of (+) strand synthesis
   6863..6967    +  promoter       AmpR promoter: bla
   6968..7828    +  CDS            AmpR: β-lactamase; bla; confers resistance to ampicillin, carbenicillin, and related antibiotics
   7999..8587    +  rep_origin     ori: high-copy-number ColE1/pMB1/pBR322/pUC origin of replication
   8770..84      +  CDS            lacI (fragment) (across the origin): lac repressor; lacI; The lac repressor binds to the lac operator to inhibit transcription in E. coli. This inhibition can be relieved by adding lactose or isopropyl-β-D-thiogalactopyranoside (IPTG).
>Addgene plasmid #178261 | pLKO_HA.HSV.VSVg_mCherry-NLS | addgene full sequence | sequence record 353016 | Addgene NGS Result
ACGCAAACCGCCTCTCCCCGCGCGTTGGCCGATTCATTAATGCAGCTGGCACGACAGGTTTCCCGACTGG
AAAGCGGGCAGTGAGCGCAACGCAATTAATGTGAGTTAGCTCACTCATTAGGCACCCCAGGCTTTACACT
TTATGCTTCCGGCTCGTATGTTGTGTGGAATTGTGAGCGGATAACAATTTCACACAGGAAACAGCTATGA
CCATGATTACGCCAAGCGCGCAATTAACCCTCACTAAAGGGAACAAAAGCTGGAGCTGCAAGCTTAATGT
AGTCTTATGCAATACTCTTGTAGTCTTGCAACATGGTAACGATGAGTTAGCAACATGCCTTACAAGGAGA
GAAAAAGCACCGTGCATGGCGATTGGTGGAAGTAAGGTGGTACGATCGTGCCTTATTAGGAAGGCAACAG
ACGGGTCTGACATGGATTGGACGAACCACTGAATTGCCGCATTGCAGAGATATTGTATTTAAGTGCCTAG
CTCGATACATAAACGGGTCTCTCTGGTTAGACCAGATCTGAGCCTGGGAGCTCTCTGGCTAACTAGGGAA
CCCACTGCTTAAGCCTCAATAAAGCTTGCCTTGAGTGCTTCAAGTAGTGTGTGCCCGTCTGTTGTGTGAC
TCTGGTAACTAGAGATCCCTCAGACCCTTTTAGTCAGTGTGGAAAATCTCTAGCAGTGGCGCCCGAACAG
GGACTTGAAAGCGAAAGGGAAACCAGAGGAGCTCTCTCGACGCAGGACTCGGCTTGCTGAAGCGCGCACG
GCAAGAGGCGAGGGGCGGCGACTGGTGAGTACGCCAAAAATTTTGACTAGCGGAGGCTAGAAGGAGAGAG
ATGGGTGCGAGAGCGTCAGTATTAAGCGGGGGAGAATTAGATCGCGATGGGAAAAAATTCGGTTAAGGCC
AGGGGGAAAGAAAAAATATAAATTAAAACATATAGTATGGGCAAGCAGGGAGCTAGAACGATTCGCAGTT
AATCCTGGCCTGTTAGAAACATCAGAAGGCTGTAGACAAATACTGGGACAGCTACAACCATCCCTTCAGA
CAGGATCAGAAGAACTTAGATCATTATATAATACAGTAGCAACCCTCTATTGTGTGCATCAAAGGATAGA
GATAAAAGACACCAAGGAAGCTTTAGACAAGATAGAGGAAGAGCAAAACAAAAGTAAGACCACCGCACAG
CAAGCGGCCGCTGATCTTCAGACCTGGAGGAGGAGATATGAGGGACAATTGGAGAAGTGAATTATATAAA
TATAAAGTAGTAAAAATTGAACCATTAGGAGTAGCACCCACCAAGGCAAAGAGAAGAGTGGTGCAGAGAG
AAAAAAGAGCAGTGGGAATAGGAGCTTTGTTCCTTGGGTTCTTGGGAGCAGCAGGAAGCACTATGGGCGC
AGCGTCAATGACGCTGACGGTACAGGCCAGACAATTATTGTCTGGTATAGTGCAGCAGCAGAACAATTTG
CTGAGGGCTATTGAGGCGCAACAGCATCTGTTGCAACTCACAGTCTGGGGCATCAAGCAGCTCCAGGCAA
GAATCCTGGCTGTGGAAAGATACCTAAAGGATCAACAGCTCCTGGGGATTTGGGGTTGCTCTGGAAAACT
CATTTGCACCACTGCTGTGCCTTGGAATGCTAGTTGGAGTAATAAATCTCTGGAACAGATTTGGAATCAC
ACGACCTGGATGGAGTGGGACAGAGAAATTAACAATTACACAAGCTTAATACACTCCTTAATTGAAGAAT
CGCAAAACCAGCAAGAAAAGAATGAACAAGAATTATTGGAATTAGATAAATGGGCAAGTTTGTGGAATTG
GTTTAACATAACAAATTGGCTGTGGTATATAAAATTATTCATAATGATAGTAGGAGGCTTGGTAGGTTTA
AGAATAGTTTTTGCTGTACTTTCTATAGTGAATAGAGTTAGGCAGGGATATTCACCATTATCGTTTCAGA
CCCACCTCCCAACCCCGAGGGGACCCGACAGGCCCGAAGGAATAGAAGAAGAAGGTGGAGAGAGAGACAG
AGACAGATCCATTCGATTAGTGAACGGATCTCGACGGTATCGATCACGAGACTAGTATCGAGCGGCCGCC
CCCTTCACCGAGGGCCTATTTCCCATGATTCCTTCATATTTGCATATACGATACAAGGCTGTTAGAGAGA
TAATTGGAATTAATTTGACTGTAAACACAAAGATATTAGTACAAAATACGTGACGTAGAAAGTAATAATT
TCTTGGGTAGTTTGCAGTTTTAAAATTATGTTTTAAAATGGACTATCATATGCTTACCGTAACTTGAAAG
TATTTCGATTTCTTGGCTTTATATATCTTGTGGAAAGGACGAAACACCGGGTCTTCGAGAAGACCTGTTT
TAGAGCTAGAAATAGCAAGTTAAAATAAGGCTAGTCCGTTATCAACTTGAAAAAGTGGCACCGAGTCGGT
GCTTTTTTTAATTCTCGACCTCGAGACAAATGGCAGTATTCATCCACAATTTTAAAAGAAAAGGGGGGAT
TGGGGGGTACAGTGCAGGGGAAAGAATAGTAGACATAATAGCAACAGACATACAAACTAAAGAATTACAA
AAACAAATTACAAAAATTCAAAATTTTCGGGTTTATTACAGGGACAGCAGAGATCCACTTTGGCCGCGGC
TCGAGGCGATAAGCTTTGCAAAGATGGATAAAGTTTTAAACAGAGAGGAATCTTTGCAGCTAATGGACCT
TCTAGGTCTTGAAAGGAGTGGGAATTGGCTCCGGTGCCCGTCAGTGGGCAGAGCGCACATCGCCCACAGT
CCCCGAGAAGTTGGGGGGAGGGGTCGGCAATTGAACCGGTGCCTAGAGAAGGTGGCGCGGGGTAAACTGG
GAAAGTGATGTCGTGTACTGGCTCCGCCTTTTTCCCGAGGGTGGGGGAGAACCGTATATAAGTGCAGTAG
TCGCCGTGAACGTTCTTTTTCGCAACGGGTTTGCCGCCAGAACACAGGTAAGTGCCGTGTGTGGTTCCCG
CGGGCCTGGCCTCTTTACGGGTTATGGCCCTTGCGTGCCTTGAATTACTTCCACCTGGCTGCAGTACGTG
ATTCTTGATCCCGAGCTTCGGGTTGGAAGTGGGTGGGAGAGTTCGAGGCCTTGCGCTTAAGGAGCCCCTT
CGCCTCGTGCTTGAGTTGAGGCCTGGCCTGGGCGCTGGGGCCGCCGCGTGCGAATCTGGTGGCACCTTCG
CGCCTGTCTCGCTGCTTTCGATAAGTCTCTAGCCATTTAAAATTTTTGATGACCTGCTGCGACGCTTTTT
TTCTGGCAAGATAGTCTTGTAAATGCGGGCCAAGATCTGCACACTGGTATTTCGGTTTTTGGGGCCGCGG
GCGGCGACGGGGCCCGTGCGTCCCAGCGCACATGTTCGGCGAGGCGGGGCCTGCGAGCGCGGCCACCGAG
AATCGGACGGGGGTAGTCTCAAGCTGGCCGGCCTGCTCTGGTGCCTGGCCTCGCGCCGCCGTGTATCGCC
CCGCCCTGGGCGGCAAGGCTGGCCCGGTCGGCACCAGTTGCGTGAGCGGAAAGATGGCCGCTTCCCGGCC
CTGCTGCAGGGAGCTCAAAATGGAGGACGCGGCGCTCGGGAGAGCGGGCGGGTGAGTCACCCACACAAAG
GAAAAGGGCCTTTCCGTCCTCAGCCGTCGCTTCATGTGACTCCACGGAGTACCGGGCGCCGTCCAGGCAC
CTCGATTAGTTCTCGAGCTTTTGGAGTACGTCGTCTTTAGGTTGGGGGGAGGGGTTTTATGCGATGGAGT
TTCCCCACACTGAGTGGGTGGAGACTGAAGTTAGGCCAGCTTGGCACTTGATGTAATTCTCCTTGGAATT
TGCCCTTTTTGAGTTTGGATCTTGGTTCATTCTCAAGCCTCAGACAGTGGTTCAAAGTTTTTTTCTTCCA
TTTCAGGTGTCGTGAGGAATTCTGCAGTCGATCGACGGTACCGCGGGCCCGGGATCCACGGTCGCCACCA
TGGGCTACCCATACGATGTGCCAGATTACGCTGGAGGAGGCGGGGGAGGGCAGCCCGAGCTGGCCCCCGA
GGACCCCGAGGACGGAGGAGGCGGGGGAGGGTATACAGATATCGAAATGAATAGACTCGGAAAGGGCATG
CTGATGGTGAGCAAGGGCGAGGAGGATAACATGGCCATCATCAAGGAGTTCATGCGCTTCAAGGTGCACA
TGGAGGGCTCCGTGAACGGCCACGAGTTCGAGATCGAGGGCGAGGGCGAGGGCCGCCCCTACGAGGGCAC
CCAGACCGCCAAGCTGAAGGTGACCAAGGGTGGCCCCCTGCCCTTCGCCTGGGACATCCTGTCCCCTCAG
TTCATGTACGGCTCCAAGGCCTACGTGAAGCACCCCGCCGACATCCCCGACTACTTGAAGCTGTCCTTCC
CCGAGGGCTTCAAGTGGGAGCGCGTGATGAACTTCGAGGACGGCGGCGTGGTGACCGTGACCCAGGACTC
CTCCCTGCAGGACGGCGAGTTCATCTACAAGGTGAAGCTGCGCGGCACCAACTTCCCCTCCGACGGCCCC
GTAATGCAGAAGAAGACCATGGGCTGGGAGGCCTCCTCCGAGCGGATGTACCCCGAGGACGGCGCCCTGA
AGGGCGAGATCAAGCAGAGGCTGAAGCTGAAGGACGGCGGCCACTACGACGCTGAGGTCAAGACCACCTA
CAAGGCCAAGAAGCCCGTGCAGCTGCCCGGCGCCTACAACGTCAACATCAAGTTGGACATCACCTCCCAC
AACGAGGACTACACCATCGTGGAACAGTACGAACGCGCCGAGGGCCGCCACTCCACCGGCGGCATGGACG
AGCTGTACAAGAAACGGCCAGCCGAGGATATGGAGGAAGAACAAGCCTTTAAACGATCTCGATAAAGCGG
CCGCGTCGACAATCAACCTCTGGATTACAAAATTTGTGAAAGATTGACTGGTATTCTTAACTATGTTGCT
CCTTTTACGCTATGTGGATACGCTGCTTTAATGCCTTTGTATCATGCTATTGCTTCCCGTATGGCTTTCA
TTTTCTCCTCCTTGTATAAATCCTGGTTGCTGTCTCTTTATGAGGAGTTGTGGCCCGTTGTCAGGCAACG
TGGCGTGGTGTGCACTGTGTTTGCTGACGCAACCCCCACTGGTTGGGGCATTGCCACCACCTGTCAGCTC
CTTTCCGGGACTTTCGCTTTCCCCCTCCCTATTGCCACGGCGGAACTCATCGCCGCCTGCCTTGCCCGCT
GCTGGACAGGGGCTCGGCTGTTGGGCACTGACAATTCCGTGGTGTTGTCGGGGAAGCTGACGTCCTTTCC
ATGGCTGCTCGCCTGTGTTGCCACCTGGATTCTGCGCGGGACGTCCTTCTGCTACGTCCCTTCGGCCCTC
AATCCAGCGGACCTTCCTTCCCGCGGCCTGCTGCCGGCTCTGCGGCCTCTTCCGCATCTTCGCCTTCGCC
CTCAGACGAGTCGGATCTCCCTTTGGGCCGCCTCCCCGCCTGGGTACCTTTAAGACCAATGACTTACAAG
GCAGCTGTAGATCTTAGCCACTTTTTAAAAGAAAAGGGGGGACTGGAAGGGCTAATTCACTCCCAACGAA
GATAAGATCTGCTTTTTGCTTGTACTGGGTCTCTCTGGTTAGACCAGATCTGAGCCTGGGAGCTCTCTGG
CTAACTAGGGAACCCACTGCTTAAGCCTCAATAAAGCTTGCCTTGAGTGCTTCAAGTAGTGTGTGCCCGT
CTGTTGTGTGACTCTGGTAACTAGAGATCCCTCAGACCCTTTTAGTCAGTGTGGAAAATCTCTAGCAGTA
GTAGTTCATGTCATCTTATTATTCAGTATTTATAACTTGCAAAGAAATGAATATCAGAGAGTGAGAGGAA
CTTGTTTATTGCAGCTTATAATGGTTACAAATAAAGCAATAGCATCACAAATTTCACAAATAAAGCATTT
TTTTCACTGCATTCTAGTTGTGGTTTGTCCAAACTCATCAATGTATCTTATCATGTCTGGCTCTAGCTAT
CCCGCCCCTAACTCCGCCCATCCCGCCCCTAACTCCGCCCAGTTCCGCCCATTCTCCGCCCCATGGCTGA
CTAATTTTTTTTATTTATGCAGAGGCCGAGGCCGCCTCGGCCTCTGAGCTATTCCAGAAGTAGTGAGGAG
GCTTTTTTGGAGGCCTAGGGACGTACCCAATTCGCCCTATAGTGAGTCGTATTACGCGCGCTCACTGGCC
GTCGTTTTACAACGTCGTGACTGGGAAAACCCTGGCGTTACCCAACTTAATCGCCTTGCAGCACATCCCC
CTTTCGCCAGCTGGCGTAATAGCGAAGAGGCCCGCACCGATCGCCCTTCCCAACAGTTGCGCAGCCTGAA
TGGCGAATGGG
[124 nt withheld, positions 6382-6505]
C
[91 nt withheld, positions 6507-6597]
A
[49 nt withheld, positions 6599-6647]
CCTTTGACGTTGGAGTCCACGTTCTTT
[37 nt withheld, positions 6675-6711]
ACCCTATCTCGGTCTATTCTTTTGATTTATAAGGGATTTTGCCGATTTCGGCCTATTGGTTAAAAAATGA
GCTGATTTAACAAAAATTTAACGCGAATTTTAACAAAATATTAACGCTTACAATTTAGGTGGCACTTTTC
GGGGAAATGTGCGCGGAACCCCTATTTGTTTATTTTTCTAAATACATTCAAATATGTATCCGCTCATGAG
ACAATAACCCTGATAAATGCTTCAATAATATTGAAAAAGGAAGAGTATGAGTATTCAACATTTCCGTGTC
GCCCTTATTCCCTTTTTTGCGGCATTTTGCCTTCCTGTTTTTGCTCACCCAGAAACGCTGGTGAAAGTAA
AAGATGCTGAAGATCAGTTGGGTGCACGAGTGGGTTACATCGAACTGGATCTCAACAGCGGTAAGATCCT
TGAGAGTTTTCGCCCCGAAGAACGTTTTCCAATGATGAGCACTTTTAAAGTTCTGCTATGTGGCGCGGTA
TTATCCCGTATTGACGCCGGGCAAGAGCAACTCGGTCGCCGCATACACTATTCTCAGAATGACTTGGTTG
AGTACTCACCAGTCACAGAAAAGCATCTTACGGATGGCATGACAGTAAGAGAATTATGCAGTGCTGCCAT
AACCATGAGTGATAACACTGCGGCCAACTTACTTCTGACAACGATCGGAGGACCGAAGGAGCTAACCGCT
TTTTTGCACAACATGGGGGATCATGTAACTCGCCTTGATCGTTGGGAACCGGAGCTGAATGAAGCCATAC
CAAACGACGAGCGTGACACCACGATGCCTGTAGCAATGGCAACAACGTTGCGCAAACTATTAACTGGCGA
ACTACTTACTCTAGCTTCCCGGCAACAATTAATAGACTGGATGGAGGCGGATAAAGTTGCAGGACCACTT
CTGCGCTCGGCCCTTCCGGCTGGCTGGTTTATTGCTGATAAATCTGGAGCCGGTGAGCGTGGGTCTCGCG
GTATCATTGCAGCACTGGGGCCAGATGGTAAGCCCTCCCGTATCGTAGTTATCTACACGACGGGGAGTCA
GGCAACTATGGATGAACGAAATAGACAGATCGCTGAGATAGGTGCCTCACTGATTAAGCATTGGTAACTG
TCAGACCAAGTTTACTCATATATACTTTAGATTGATTTAAAACTTCATTTTTAATTTAAAAGGATCTAGG
TGAAGATCCTTTTTGATAATCTCATGACCAAAATCCCTTAACGTGAGTTTTCGTTCCACTGAGCGTCAGA
CCCCGTAGAAAAGATCAAAGGATCTTCTTGAGATCCTTTTTTTCTGCGCGTAATCTGCTGCTTGCAAACA
AAAAAACCACCGCTACCAGCGGTGGTTTGTTTGCCGGATCAAGAGCTACCAACTCTTTTTCCGAAGGTAA
CTGGCTTCAGCAGAGCGCAGATACCAAATACTGTTCTTCTAGTGTAGCCGTAGTTAGGCCACCACTTCAA
GAACTCTGTAGCACCGCCTACATACCTCGCTCTGCTAATCCTGTTACCAGTGGCTGCTGCCAGTGGCGAT
AAGTCGTGTCTTACCGGGTTGGACTCAAGACGATAGTTACCGGATAAGGCGCAGCGGTCGGGCTGAACGG
GGGGTTCGTGCACACAGCCCAGCTTGGAGCGAACGACCTACACCGAACTGAGATACCTACAGCGTGAGCT
ATGAGAAAGCGCCACGCTTCCCGAAGGGAGAAAGGCGGACAGGTATCCGGTAAGCGGCAGGGTCGGAACA
GGAGAGCGCACGAGGGAGCTTCCAGGGGGAAACGCCTGGTATCTTTATAGTCCTGTCGGGTTTCGCCACC
TCTGACTTGAGCGTCGATTTTTGTGATGCTCGTCAGGGGGGCGGAGCCTATGGAAAAACGCCAGCAACGC
GGCCTTTTTACGGTTCCTGGCCTTTTGCTGGCCTTTTGCTCACATGTTCTTTCCTGCGTTATCCCCTGAT
TCTGTGGATAACCGTATTACCGCCTTTGAGTGAGCTGATACCGCTCGCCGCAGCCGAACGACCGAGCGCA
GCGAGTCAGTGAGCGAGGAAGCGGAAGAGCGCCCAAT
